>Addgene plasmid #28245 | pGal4AD-CIB1 | depositor full sequence | sequence record 13375 | Author sequence
TGCATGCCTGCAGGTCGAGATCCGGGATCGAAGAAATGATGGTAAATGAAATAGGAAATCAAGGAGCATG
AAGGCAAAAGACAAATATAAGGGTCGAACGAAAAATAAAGTGAAAAGTGTTGATATGATGTATTTGGCTT
TGCGGCGCCGAAAAAACGAGTTTACGCAATTGCACAATCATGCTGACTCTGTGGCGGACCCGCGCTCTTG
CCGGCCCGGCGATAACGCTGGGCGTGAGGCTGTGCCCGGCGGAGTTTTTTGCGCCTGCATTTTCCAAGGT
TTACCCTGCGCTAAGGGGCGAGATTGGAGAAGCAATAAGAATGCCGGTTGGGGTTGCGATGATGACGACC
ACGACAACTGGTGTCATTATTTAAGTTGCCGAAAGAACCTGAGTGCATTTGCAACATGAGTATACTAGAA
GAATGAGCCAAGACTTGCGAGACGCGAGTTTGCCGGTGGTGCGAACAATAGAGCGACCATGACCTTGAAG
GTGAGACGCGCATAACCGCTAGAGTACTTTGAAGAGGAAACAGCAATAGGGTTGCTACCAGTATAAATAG
ACAGGTACATACAACACTGGAAATGGTTGTCTGTTTGAGTACGCTTTCAATTCATTTGGGTGTGCACTTT
ATTATGTTACAATATGGAAGGGAACTTTACACTTCTCCTATGCACATATATTAATTAAAGTCCAATGCTA
GTAGAGAAGGGGGGTAACACCCCTCCGCGCTCTTTTCCGATTTTTTTCTAAACCGTGGAATATTTCGGAT
ATCCTTTTGTTGTTTCCGGGTGTACAATATGGACTTCCTCTTTTCTGGCAACCAAACCCATACATCGGGA
TTCCTATAATACCTTCGTTGGTCTCCCTAACATGTAGGTGGCGGAGGGGAGATATACAATAGAACAGATA
CCAGACAAGACATAATGGGCTAAACAAGACTACACCAATTACACTGCCTCATTGATGGTGGTACATAACG
AACTAATACTGTAGCCCTAGACTTGATAGCCATCATCATATCGAAGTTTCACTACCCTTTTTCCATTTGC
CATCTATTGAAGTAATAATAGGCGCATGCAACTTCTTTTCTTTTTTTTTCTTTTCTCTCTCCCCCGTTGT
TGTCTCACCATATCCGCAATGACAAAAAAAATGATGGAAGACACTAAAGGAAAAAATTAACGACAAAGAC
AGCACCAACAGATGTCGTTGTTCCAGAGCTGATGAGGGGTATCTCGAAGCACACGAAACTTTTTCCTTCC
TTCATTCACGCACACTACTCTCTAATGAGCAACGGTATACGGCCTTCCTTCCAGTTACTTGAATTTGAAA
TAAAAAAAAGTTTGCTGTCTTGCTATCAAGTATAAATAGACCTGCAATTATTAATCTTTTGTTTCCTCGT
CATTGTTCTCGTTCCCTTTCTTCCTTGTTTCTTTTTCTGCACAATATTTCAAGCTATACCAAGCATACAA
TCAACTCCAAGCTTTGCAAAGATGGATAAAGCGGAATTAATTCCCGAGCCTCCAAAAAAGAAGAGAAAGG
TCGAATTGGGTACCGCCGCCAATTTTAATCAAAGTGGGAATATTGCTGATAGCTCATTGTCCTTCACTTT
CACTAACAGTAGCAACGGTCCGAACCTCATAACAACTCAAACAAATTCTCAAGCGCTTTCACAACCAATT
GCCTCCTCTAACGTTCATGATAACTTCATGAATAATGAAATCACGGCTAGTAAAATTGATGATGGTAATA
ATTCAAAACCACTGTCACCTGGTTGGACGGACCAAACTGCGTATAACGCGTTTGGAATCACTACAGGGAT
GTTTAATACCACTACAATGGATGATGTATATAACTATCTATTCGATGATGAAGATACCCCACCAAACCCA
AAAAAAGAGATCTTTAATACGACTCACTATAGGGCGAGCGCCGAAGCTAGCGCCACCATGAATGGAGCTA
TAGGAGGTGACCTTTTGCTCAATTTTCCTGACATGTCGGTCCTAGAGCGCCAAAGGGCTCACCTCAAGTA
CCTCAATCCCACCTTTGATTCTCCTCTCGCCGGCTTCTTTGCCGATTCTTCAATGATTACCGGCGGCGAG
ATGGACAGCTATCTTTCGACTGCCGGTTTGAATCTTCCGATGATGTACGGTGAGACGACGGTGGAAGGTG
ATTCAAGACTCTCAATTTCGCCGGAAACGACGCTTGGGACTGGAAATTTCAAGAAACGGAAGTTTGATAC
AGAGACTAAGGATTGTAATGAGAAGAAGAAGAAGATGACGATGAACAGAGATGACCTAGTAGAAGAAGGA
GAAGAAGAGAAGTCGAAAATAACAGAGCAAAACAATGGGAGCACAAAAAGCATCAAGAAGATGAAACACA
AAGCCAAGAAAGAAGAGAACAATTTCTCTAATGATTCATCTAAAGTGACGAAGGAATTGGAGAAAACGGA
TTATATTCATGTTCGTGCACGACGAGGCCAAGCCACTGATAGTCACAGCATAGCAGAACGAGTTAGAAGA
GAAAAGATCAGTGAGAGAATGAAGTTTCTACAAGATTTGGTTCCTGGATGCGACAAGATCACAGGCAAAG
CAGGGATGCTTGATGAAATCATTAACTATGTTCAGTCTCTTCAGAGACAAATCGAGTTCTTATCGATGAA
ACTAGCAATTGTGAATCCAAGGCCGGATTTTGATATGGATGACATTTTTGCCAAAGAGGTTGCCTCAACT
CCAATGACTGTGGTGCCATCTCCTGAAATGGTTCTTTCCGGTTATTCTCATGAGATGGTTCACTCTGGTT
ATTCTAGTGAGATGGTTAACTCCGGTTACCTTCATGTCAATCCAATGCAGCAAGTGAATACCAGTTCTGA
TCCATTGTCATGCTTCAACAATGGCGAAGCTCCTTCGATGTGGGACTCTCATGTGCAGAATCTCTATGGC
AATTTAGGAGTACCGGTCATCGAGCTCGAGCTGCAGATGAATCGTAGATACTGAAAAACCCCGCAAGTTC
ACTTCAACTGTGCATCGTGCACCATCTCAATTTCTTTCATTTATACATCGTTTTGCCTTCTTTTATGTAA
CTATACTCCTCTAAGTTTCAATCTTGGCCATGTAACCTCTGATCTATAGAATTTTTTAAATGACTAGAAT
TAATGCCCATCTTTTTTTTGGACCTAAATTCTTCATGAAAATATATTACGAGGGCTTATTCAGAAGCTTT
GGACTTCTTCGCCAGAGGTTTGGTCAAGTCTCCAATCAAGGTTGTCGGCTTGTCTACCTTGCCAGAAATT
TACGAAAAGATGGAAAAGGGTCAAATCGTTGGTAGATACGTTGTTGACACTTCTAAATAAGCGAATTTCT
TATGATTTATGATTTTTATTATTAAATAAGTTATAAAAAAAATAAGTGTATACAAATTTTAAAGTGACTC
TTAGGTTTTAAAACGAAAATTCTTATTCTTGAGTAACTCTTTCCTGTAGGTCAGGTTGCTTTCTCAGGTA
TAGCATGAGGTCGCTCTTATTGACCACACCTCTACCGGCCGGTCGAAATTCCCCTACCCTATGAACATAT
TCCATTTTGTAATTTCGTGTCGTTTCTATTATGAATTTCATTTATAAAGTTTATGTACAAATATCATAAA
AAAAGAGAATCTTTTTAAGCAAGGATTTTCTTAACTTCTTCGGCGACAGCATCACCGACTTCGGTGGTAC
TGTTGGAACCACCTAAATCACCAGTTCTGATACCTGCATCCAAAACCTTTTTAACTGCATCTTCAATGGC
CTTACCTTCTTCAGGCAAGTTCAATGACAATTTCAACATCATTGCAGCAGACAAGATAGTGGCGATAGGG
TTGACCTTATTCTTTGGCAAATCTGGAGCAGAACCGTGGCATGGTTCGTACAAACCAAATGCGGTGTTCT
TGTCTGGCAAAGAGGCCAAGGACGCAGATGGCAACAAACCCAAGGAACCTGGGATAACGGAGGCTTCATC
GGAGATGATATCACCAAACATGTTGCTGGTGATTATAATACCATTTAGGTGGGTTGGGTTCTTAACTAGG
ATCATGGCGGCAGAATCAATCAATTGATGTTGAACCTTCAATGTAGGAAATTCGTTCTTGATGGTTTCCT
CCACAGTTTTTCTCCATAATCTTGAAGAGGCCAAAACATTAGCTTTATCCAAGGACCAAATAGGCAATGG
TGGCTCATGTTGTAGGGCCATGAAAGCGGCCATTCTTGTGATTCTTTGCACTTCTGGAACGGTGTATTGT
TCACTATCCCAAGCGACACCATCACCATCGTCTTCCTTTCTCTTACCAAAGTAAATACCTCCCACTAATT
CTCTGACAACAACGAAGTCAGTACCTTTAGCAAATTGTGGCTTGATTGGAGATAAGTCTAAAAGAGAGTC
GGATGCAAAGTTACATGGTCTTAAGTTGGCGTACAATTGAAGTTCTTTACGGATTTTTAGTAAACCTTGT
TCAGGTCTAACACTACCTGTACCCCATTTAGGACCACCCACAGCACCTAACAAAACGGCATCAACCTTCT
TGGAGGCTTCCAGCGCCTCATCTGGAAGTGGGACACCTGTAGCGTCGATAGCAGCACCACCAATTAAATG
ATTTTCGAAATCGAACTTGACATTGGAACGAACATCAGAAATAGCTTTAAGAACCTTAATGGCTTCGGCT
GTGATTTCTTGACCAACGTGGTCACCTGGCAAAACGACGATCTTCTTAGGGGCAGACATTAGAATGGTAT
ATCCTTGAAATATATATATATATTGCTGAAATGTAAAAGGTAAGAAAAGTTAGAAAGTAAGACGATTGCT
AACCACCTATTGGAAAAAACAATAGGTCCTTAAATAATATTGTCAACTTCAAGTATTGTGATGCAAGCAT
TTAGTCATGAACGCTTCTCTATTCTATATGAAAAGCCGGTTCCGGCGCTCTCACCTTTCCTTTTTCTCCC
AATTTTTCAGTTGAAAAAGGTATATGCGTCAGGCGACCTCTGAAATTAACAAAAAATTTCCAGTCATCGA
ATTTGATTCTGTGCGATAGCGCCCCTGTGTGTTCTCGTTATGTTGAGGAAAAAAATAATGGTTGCTAAGA
GATTCGAACTCTTGCATCTTACGATACCTGAGTATTCCCACAGTTGGGGATCTCGACTCTAGCTAGAGGA
TCAATTCGTAATCATGGTCATAGCTGTTTCCTGTGTGAAATTGTTATCCGCTCACAATTCCACACAACAT
ACGAGCCGGAAGCATAAAGTGTAAAGCCTGGGGTGCCTAATGAGTGAGCTAACTCACATTAATTGCGTTG
CGCTCACTGCCCGCTTTCCAGTCGGGAAACCTGTCGTGCCAGCTGATAACTTCGTATAATGTATGCTATA
CGAAGTTATTAGGTCTGAAGAGGAGTTTACGTCCAGCCAAGCTAGCTTGGCTGCAGGTCGAGCGGCCGCG
ATCCGGAACCCTTAATATAACTTCGTATAATGTATGCTATACGAAGTTATCAGCTGCATTAATGAATCGG
CCAACGCGCGGGGAGAGGCGGTTTGCGTATTGGGCGCTCTTCCGCTTCCTCGCTCACTGACTCGCTGCGC
TCGGTCGTTCGGCTGCGGCGAGCGGTATCAGCTCACTCAAAGGCGGTAATACGGTTATCCACAGAATCAG
GGGATAACGCAGGAAAGAACATGTGAGCAAAAGGCCAGCAAAAGGCCAGGAACCGTAAAAAGGCCGCGTT
GCTGGCGTTTTTCCATAGGCTCCGCCCCCCTGACGAGCATCACAAAAATCGACGCTCAAGTCAGAGGTGG
CGAAACCCGACAGGACTATAAAGATACCAGGCGTTTCCCCCTGGAAGCTCCCTCGTGCGCTCTCCTGTTC
CGACCCTGCCGCTTACCGGATACCTGTCCGCCTTTCTCCCTTCGGGAAGCGTGGCGCTTTCTCATAGCTC
ACGCTGTAGGTATCTCAGTTCGGTGTAGGTCGTTCGCTCCAAGCTGGGCTGTGTGCACGAACCCCCCGTT
CAGCCCGACCGCTGCGCCTTATCCGGTAACTATCGTCTTGAGTCCAACCCGGTAAGACACGACTTATCGC
CACTGGCAGCAGCCACTGGTAACAGGATTAGCAGAGCGAGGTATGTAGGCGGTGCTACAGAGTTCTTGAA
GTGGTGGCCTAACTACGGCTACACTAGAAGGACAGTATTTGGTATCTGCGCTCTGCTGAAGCCAGTTACC
TTCGGAAAAAGAGTTGGTAGCTCTTGATCCGGCAAACAAACCACCGCTGGTAGCGGTGGTTTTTTTGTTT
GCAAGCAGCAGATTACGCGCAGAAAAAAAGGATCTCAAGAAGATCCTTTGATCTTTTCTACGGGGTCTGA
CGCTCAGTGGAACGAAAACTCACGTTAAGGGATTTTGGTCATGAGATTATCAAAAAGGATCTTCACCTAG
ATCCTTTTAAATTAAAAATGAAGTTTTAAATCAATCTAAAGTATATATGAGTAAACTTGGTCTGACAGTT
ACCAATGCTTAATCAGTGAGGCACCTATCTCAGCGATCTGTCTATTTCGTTCATCCATAGTTGCCTGACT
CCCCGTCGTGTAGATAACTACGATACGGGAGGGCTTACCATCTGGCCCCAGTGCTGCAATGATACCGCGA
GACCCACGCTCACCGGCTCCAGATTTATCAGCAATAAACCAGCCAGCCGGAAGGGCCGAGCGCAGAAGTG
GTCCTGCAACTTTATCCGCCTCCATCCAGTCTATTAATTGTTGCCGGGAAGCTAGAGTAAGTAGTTCGCC
AGTTAATAGTTTGCGCAACGTTGTTGCCATTGCTACAGGCATCGTGGTGTCACGCTCGTCGTTTGGTATG
GCTTCATTCAGCTCCGGTTCCCAACGATCAAGGCGAGTTACATGATCCCCCATGTTGTGCAAAAAAGCGG
TTAGCTCCTTCGGTCCTCCGATCGTTGTCAGAAGTAAGTTGGCCGCAGTGTTATCACTCATGGTTATGGC
AGCACTGCATAATTCTCTTACTGTCATGCCATCCGTAAGATGCTTTTCTGTGACTGGTGAGTACTCAACC
AAGTCATTCTGAGAATAGTGTATGCGGCGACCGAGTTGCTCTTGCCCGGCGTCAATACGGGATAATACCG
CGCCACATAGCAGAACTTTAAAAGTGCTCATCATTGGAAAACGTTCTTCGGGGCGAAAACTCTCAAGGAT
CTTACCGCTGTTGAGATCCAGTTCGATGTAACCCACTCGTGCACCCAACTGATCTTCAGCATCTTTTACT
TTCACCAGCGTTTCTGGGTGAGCAAAAACAGGAAGGCAAAATGCCGCAAAAAAGGGAATAAGGGCGACAC
GGAAATGTTGAATACTCATACTCTTCCTTTTTCAATATTATTGAAGCATTTATCAGGGTTATTGTCTCAT
GAGCGGATACATATTTGAATGTATTTAGAAAAATAAACAAATAGGGGTTCCGCGCACATTTCCCCGAAAA
GTGCCACCTGACGTCTAAGAAACCATTATTATCATGACATTAACCTATAAAAATAGGCGTATCACGAGGC
CCTTTCGTCTCGCGCGTTTCGGTGATGACGGTGAAAACCTCTGACACATGCAGCTCCCGGAGACGGTCAC
AGCTTGTCTGTAAGCGGATGCCGGGAGCAGACAAGCCCGTCAGGGCGCGTCAGCGGGTGTTGGCGGGTGT
CGGGGCTGGCTTAACTATGCGGCATCAGAGCAGATTGTACTGAGAGTGCACCATAACGCATTTAAGCATA
AACACGCACTATGCCGTTCTTCTCATGTATATATATATACAGGCAACACGCAGATATAGGTGCGACGTGA
ACAGTGAGCTGTATGTGCGCAGCTCGCGTTGCATTTTCGGAAGCGCTCGTTTTCGGAAACGCTTTGAAGT
TCCTATTCCGAAGTTCCTATTCTCTAGCTAGAAAGTATAGGAACTTCAGAGCGCTTTTGAAAACCAAAAG
CGCTCTGAAGACGCACTTTCAAAAAACCAAAAACGCACCGGACTGTAACGAGCTACTAAAATATTGCGAA
TACCGCTTCCACAAACATTGCTCAAAAGTATCTCTTTGCTATATATCTCTGTGCTATATCCCTATATAAC
CTACCCATCCACCTTTCGCTCCTTGAACTTGCATCTAAACTCGACCTCTACATTTTTTATGTTTATCTCT
AGTATTACTCTTTAGACAAAAAAATTGTAGTAAGAACTATTCATAGAGTGAATCGAAAACAATACGAAAA
TGTAAACATTTCCTATACGTAGTATATAGAGACAAAATAGAAGAAACCGTTCATAATTTTCTGACCAATG
AAGAATCATCAACGCTATCACTTTCTGTTCACAAAGTATGCGCAATCCACATCGGTATAGAATATAATCG
GGGATGCCTTTATCTTGAAAAAATGCACCCGCAGCTTCGCTAGTAATCAGTAAACGCGGGAAGTGGAGTC
AGGCTTTTTTTATGGAAGAGAAAATAGACACCAAAGTAGCCTTCTTCTAACCTTAACGGACCTACAGTGC
AAAAAGTTATCAAGAGACTGCATTATAGAGCGCACAAAGGAGAAAAAAAGTAATCTAAGATGCTTTGTTA
GAAAAATAGCGCTCTCGGGATGCATTTTTGTAGAACAAAAAAGAAGTATAGATTCTTTGTTGGTAAAATA
GCGCTCTCGCGTTGCATTTCTGTTCTGTAAAAATGCAGCTCAGATTCTTTGTTTGAAAAATTAGCGCTCT
CGCGTTGCATTTTTGTTTTACAAAAATGAAGCACAGATTCTTCGTTGGTAAAATAGCGCTTTCGCGTTGC
ATTTCTGTTCTGTAAAAATGCAGCTCAGATTCTTTGTTTGAAAAATTAGCGCTCTCGCGTTGCATTTTTG
TTCTACAAAATGAAGCACAGATGCTTCGTTGCT
Features (pLannotate 1.2.2; 25 found; start..end, strand, type, name):
     68..406     +  CDS            YO085_YEAST: Protein predicted: Swiss-Prot protein existence level 4. From Saccharomyces cerevisiae (strain ATCC 204508 / S288c) (Baker's yeast).
    771..1476    +  promoter       ADH1 promoter: S. cerevisiae ADH1; promoter for alcohol dehydrogenase 1
   1522..1541    +  CDS            SV40 NLS (fragment): nuclear localization signal of SV40 (simian virus 40) large T antigen
   1558..1899    +  CDS            GAL4 activation domain: activation domain of the GAL4 transcriptional activator; Saccharomyces cerevisiae GAL4 (truncated)
   1905..1923    +  promoter       T7 promoter: promoter for bacteriophage T7 RNA polymerase
   1948..2457    +  CDS            CIBN: N-terminal portion of the CIB1 transcription factor from Arabidopsis thaliana binds to CRY2 (cryptochrome 2) that has absorbed blue light (Kennedy et al., 2010)
   2428..2727    +  CDS            BHLH137 (fragment): BH137_ARATH - Also known as EN89. Experimental evidence at protein level: Swiss-Prot protein existence level 1. From Arabidopsis thaliana (Mouse-ear cress).
   3213..3347    +  CDS            ADH1 (fragment): ADH1_YEAST - Also known as ADC1. Experimental evidence at protein level: Swiss-Prot protein existence level 1. This isozyme preferentially catalyzes the conversion of primary unbranched alcohols to their corresponding aldehydes. Also shows activity toward secondary alcohols. From Saccharomyces cerevisiae (strain ATCC 204508 / S288c) (Baker's yeast).
   3351..3538    +  terminator     ADH1 terminator: S. cerevisiae ADH1; transcription terminator for the S. cerevisiae alcohol dehydrogenase 1 (ADH1) gene
   3655..4749    -  CDS            LEU2: 3-isopropylmalate dehydrogenase, required for leucine biosynthesis; S. cerevisiae LEU2; yeast auxotrophic marker
   4750..5155    -  promoter       LEU2 promoter: S. cerevisiae LEU2
   5221..5237    -  protein_bind   lac operator: The lac repressor binds to the lac operator to inhibit transcription in E. coli. This inhibition can be relieved by adding lactose or isopropyl-β-D-thiogalactopyranoside (IPTG). lac repressor encoded by lacI
   5245..5275    -  promoter       lac promoter: promoter for the E. coli lac operon
   5290..5311    -  protein_bind   CAP binding site: CAP binding activates transcription in the presence of cAMP. E. coli catabolite activator protein
   5324..5365    -  CDS            lacI (fragment): lac repressor; lacI; The lac repressor binds to the lac operator to inhibit transcription in E. coli. This inhibition can be relieved by adding lactose or isopropyl-β-D-thiogalactopyranoside (IPTG).
   5366..5399    -  protein_bind   loxP: Cre-mediated recombination occurs in the 8-bp core sequence (GCATACAT). Cre recombinase
   5477..5510    -  protein_bind   loxP: Cre-mediated recombination occurs in the 8-bp core sequence (GCATACAT). Cre recombinase
   5511..5567    -  CDS            lacI (fragment): lac repressor; lacI; The lac repressor binds to the lac operator to inhibit transcription in E. coli. This inhibition can be relieved by adding lactose or isopropyl-β-D-thiogalactopyranoside (IPTG).
   5750..6338    -  rep_origin     ori: high-copy-number ColE1/pMB1/pBR322/pUC origin of replication
   6509..7369    -  CDS            AmpR: β-lactamase; bla; confers resistance to ampicillin, carbenicillin, and related antibiotics
   7370..7474    -  promoter       AmpR promoter: bla
   7569..7604    +  CDS            rop (fragment): Rop protein, which maintains plasmids at low copy number; rop
   7706..7755    +  misc_feature   bom (fragment): basis of mobility region from pBR322
   7756..8920    +  rep_origin     2μ ori: yeast 2μ plasmid origin of replication
   8921..18      -  misc_feature   MCS (fragment) (across the origin): pUC18/19 multiple cloning site
