[The description below was written by a language model from this plasmid's Addgene catalogue record and pLannotate feature annotations shown in this document.]
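Description:
pGal4AD-CIB1 is a yeast expression plasmid built on the Clontech pGADT7rec two-hybrid "prey" backbone, and its sequence record is about 8.9 kb. It is a yeast/E. coli shuttle vector. A high-copy ColE1/pUC-type origin and an ampicillin resistance gene (β-lactamase) support propagation and selection in bacteria. In Saccharomyces cerevisiae, the 2μ origin provides episomal multicopy maintenance, and LEU2, under its own promoter, allows selection by leucine prototrophy. The backbone also carries remnants typical of this vector family, including lac promoter/operator fragments, two loxP sites, and small rop and bom fragments. The record assigns none of these a role in the construct's intended use.

The expression cassette is driven by the constitutive yeast ADH1 promoter and ends at the ADH1 terminator. It encodes an SV40 large T antigen nuclear localization signal followed by the GAL4 transcriptional activation domain, fused at its C-terminus to CIB1, the Arabidopsis thaliana cryptochrome-interacting basic helix-loop-helix protein. The annotation identifies the N-terminal CIBN region and an adjoining bHLH-homologous segment, consistent with a CIB1 sequence that extends beyond the CIBN fragment. A T7 promoter lies between the activation domain and CIB1, as in the parental vector, and serves as the sequencing primer site.

CIB1 binds cryptochrome 2 (CRY2) once CRY2 has absorbed blue light. The plasmid therefore supplies the activation-domain half of a light-inducible split transcription factor. When it is paired with a separate construct that supplies CRY2 fused to a DNA-binding domain, illumination should recruit the GAL4 activation domain to target promoters and switch on transcription. That partner construct is not part of this record.
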