Addgene plasmid #28245: pGal4AD-CIB1
Purpose: Expresses Gal4 Activation Domain fused to CIB1 for blue-light-induced transcription activation
Depositing lab: Chandra Tucker. Depositing organization: Duke University. Publication: Rapid blue-light-mediated induction of protein interactions in living cells. Kennedy MJ, Hughes RM, Peteya LA, Schwartz JW, Ehlers MD, Tucker CL. Nat Methods. 2010 Dec;7(12):973-5. doi: 10.1038/nmeth.1524 PubMed 21037589.
Backbone
  Vector backbone: pGADT7rec
  Backbone manufacturer: Clontech
  Backbone size w/o insert (bp): 8000
  Vector type: Yeast Expression
  Selectable markers: LEU2
Growth in bacteria
  Bacterial resistance: Ampicillin, 100 μg/mL
  Growth temperature: 37°C
  Growth strain: DH5alpha
  Copy number: High Copy
Gene/Insert
  Gene/Insert name: Gal4AD
  Species: S. cerevisiae (budding yeast)
  Insert size (bp): 1003
  Entrez Gene: CIB1 (a.k.a. AT4G34530, T4L20.110, T4L20_110, cryptochrome-interacting basic-helix-loop-helix 1); GAL4 (a.k.a. YPL248C, GAL81)
  Promoter: ADH1
  Tag / fusion protein: CIB1 (C terminal on insert)
  Cloning method: Restriction Enzyme; 5′ cloning site NcoI (destroyed during cloning); 3′ cloning site XhoI (not destroyed)
  Sequencing primers: 5′ T7
Terms and licenses: Academic/Nonprofit Terms; Industry Terms: Not Available to Industry
How to cite: pGal4AD-CIB1 was a gift from Chandra Tucker (Addgene plasmid # 28245 ; http://n2t.net/addgene:28245 ; RRID:Addgene_28245)
