>Addgene plasmid #28245 | pGal4AD-CIB1 | addgene partial sequence | sequence record 34582 | 28245 with GAL4-AD
ATCCCCACCAAACCCAAAAAAAGAGATCTTTAATACGACTCACTATAGGGCGAGCGCCGAAGCTAGCGCC
ACCATGAATGGAGCTATAGGAGGTGACCTTTTGCTCAATTTTCCTGACATGTCGGTCCTAGAGCGCCAAA
GGGCTCACCTCAAGTACCTCAATCCCACCTTTGATTCTCCTCTCGCCGGCTTCTTTGCCGATTCTTCAAT
GATTACCGGCGGCGAGATGGACAGCTATCTTTCGACTGCCGGTTTGAATCTTCCGATGATGTACGGTGAG
ACGACGGTGGAAGGTGATTCAAGACTCTCAATTTCGCCGGAAACGACGCTTGGGACTGGAAATTTCAAGA
AACGGAAGTTTGATACAGAGACTAAGGATTGTAATGAGAAGAAGAAGAAGATGACGATGAACAGAGATGA
CCTAGTAGAAGAAGGAGAAGAAGAGAAGTCGAAAATAACAGAGCANAACAATGGGAGCACAAAAAGCATC
AAGAAGATGAAACACAAAGCCAAGAAAGAAGAGAACAATTTCTCTAATGATTCATCTAAAGTGACGAAGG
AATTGGAGAAAACGGATTATATTCATGTTCGTGCACGACGAGGCCAAGCCACTGATAGTCACAGCATAGC
AGAACGAGTTAGAAGAGAAAAGATCAGTGAGAGAATGAAGTTTCTACAAGATTTGGTTCCTGGATGCGAC
AAGATCACAGGCAAAGCAGGGATGCTTGATGAAATCATTAACTATGTTCAGTCTCTTCAGAG
